>Addgene plasmid #177616 | pFRLuc-CoV2-delStem1 | addgene full sequence | sequence record 350042 | Addgene NGS Result
AAGGCCAAGAAGGGCGGCAAGATCGCCGTGAATAACTCGTTTTTAAACGGGTTTGCGGTGTAAGTGCAGC
CCGTCTACCGTGCGGCACAGGCACTAGTACTGATGTCGTATACAGGGCTTTTGACGCTTCCAAGGTGTAC
GACCCCGAGCAACGCAAACGCATGATCACTGGGCCTCAGTGGTGGGCTCGCTGCAAGCAAATGAACGTGC
TGGACTCCTTCATCAACTACTATGATTCCGAGAAGCACGCCGAGAACGCCGTGATTTTTCTGCATGGTAA
CGCTGCCTCCAGCTACCTGTGGAGGCACGTCGTGCCTCACATCGAGCCCGTGGCTAGATGCATCATCCCT
GATCTGATCGGAATGGGTAAGTCCGGCAAGAGCGGGAATGGCTCATATCGCCTCCTGGATCACTACAAGT
ACCTCACCGCTTGGTTCGAGCTGCTGAACCTTCCAAAGAAAATCATCTTTGTGGGCCACGACTGGGGGGC
TTGTCTGGCCTTTCACTACTCCTACGAGCACCAAGACAAGATCAAGGCCATCGTCCATGCTGAGAGTGTC
GTGGACGTGATCGAGTCCTGGGACGAGTGGCCTGACATCGAGGAGGATATCGCCCTGATCAAGAGCGAAG
AGGGCGAGAAAATGGTGCTTGAGAATAACTTCTTCGTCGAGACCATGCTCCCAAGCAAGATCATGCGGAA
ACTGGAGCCTGAGGAGTTCGCTGCCTACCTGGAGCCATTCAAGGAGAAGGGCGAGGTTAGACGGCCTACC
CTCTCCTGGCCTCGCGAGATCCCTCTCGTTAAGGGAGGCAAGCCCGACGTCGTCCAGATTGTCCGCAACT
ACAACGCCTACCTTCGGGCCAGCGACGATCTGCCTAAGATGTTCATCGAGTCCGACCCTGGGTTCTTTTC
CAACGCTATTGTCGAGGGAGCTAAGAAGTTCCCTAACACCGAGTTCGTGAAGGTGAAGGGCCTCCACTTC
AGCCAGGAGGACGCTCCAGATGAAATGGGTAAGTACATCAAGAGCTTCGTGGAGCGCGTGCTGAAGAACG
AGCAGACCGGTGGTGGGAGCGGAGGTGGCGGATCAGGTGGCGGAGGCTCCGGAGGGATTGAACAAGATGG
ATTGCACGCAGGTTCTCCGGCCGCTTGGGTGGAGAGGCTATTCGGCTATGACTGGGCACAACAGACAATC
GGCTGCTCTGATGCCGCCGTGTTCCGGCTGTCAGCGCAGGGGCGCCCGGTTCTTTTTGTCAAGACCGACC
TGTCCGGTGCCCTGAATGAACTGCAGGACGAGGCAGCGCGGCTATCGTGGCTGGCCACGACGGGCGTTCC
TTGCGCAGCTGTGCTCGACGTTGTCACTGAAGCGGGAAGGGACTGGCTGCTATTGGGCGAAGTGCCGGGG
CAGGATCTCCTGTCATCTCACCTTGCTCCTGCCGAGAAAGTATCCATCATGGCTGATGCAATGCGGCGGC
TGCATACGCTTGATCCGGCTACCTGCCCATTCGACCACCAAGCGAAACATCGCATCGAGCGAGCACGTAC
TCGGATGGAAGCCGGTCTTGTCGATCAGGATGATCTGGACGAAGAGCATCAGGGGCTCGCGCCAGCCGAA
CTGTTCGCCAGGCTCAAGGCGCGCATGCCCGACGGCGAGGATCTCGTCGTGACCCATGGCGATGCCTGCT
TGCCGAATATCATGGTGGAAAATGGCCGCTTTTCTGGATTCATCGACTGTGGCCGGCTGGGTGTGGCGGA
CCGCTATCAGGACATAGCGTTGGCTACCCGTGATATTGCTGAAGAGCTTGGCGGCGAATGGGCTGACCGC
TTCCTCGTGCTTTACGGTATCGCCGCTCCCGATTCGCAGCGCATCGCCTTCTATCGCCTTCTTGACGAGT
TCTTCTGAGCGGGACTCTGGGGTTCGAAATGACCGACCAAGCGACGCCCAACCTGCCATCACGATGGCCG
CAATAAAATATCTTTATTTTCATTACATCTGTGTGTTGGTTTTTTGTGTGAATCGATAGCGATAAGGATC
CTCTTTGCGCTTGCGTTTTCCCTTGTCCAGATAGCCCAGTAGCTGACATTCATCCGGGGTCAGCACCGTT
TCTGCGGACTGGCTTTCTACGTAATGGTTTCTTAGACGTCAGGTGGCACTTTTCGGGGAAATGTGCGCGG
AACCCCTATTTGTTTATTTTTCTAAATACATTCAAATATGTATCCGCTCATGAGACAATAACCCTGATAA
ATGCTTCAATAATATTGAAAAAGGAAGAGTATGAGTATTCAACATTTCCGTGTCGCCCTTATTCCCTTTT
TTGCGGCATTTTGCCTTCCTGTTTTTGCTCACCCAGAAACGCTGGTGAAAGTAAAAGATGCTGAAGATCA
GTTGGGTGCACGAGTGGGTTACATCGAACTGGATCTCAACAGCGGTAAGATCCTTGAGAGTTTTCGCCCC
GAAGAACGTTTTCCAATGATGAGCACTTTCAAAGTTCTGCTATGTGGCGCGGTATTATCCCGTATTGACG
CCGGGCAAGAGCAACTCGGTCGCCGCATACACTATTCTCAGAATGACTTGGTTGAGTACTCACCAGTCAC
AGAAAAGCATCTTACGGATGGCATGACAGTAAGAGAATTATGCAGTGCTGCCATAACCATGAGTGATAAC
ACTGCGGCCAACTTACTTCTGACAACTATCGGAGGACCGAAGGAGCTAACCGCTTTTTTGCACAACATGG
GGGATCATGTAACTCGCCTTGATCGTTGGGAACCGGAGCTGAATGAAGCCATACCAAACGACGAGCGTGA
CACCACGATGCCTGTAGCAATGGCAACAACGTTGCGCAAACTATTAACTGGCGAACTACTTACTCTAGCT
TCCCGGCAACAATTAATAGACTGGATGGAGGCGGATAAAGTTGCAGGACCACTTCTGCGCTCGGCCCTTC
CGGCTGGCTGGTTTATTGCTGATAAATCTGGAGCCGGTGAGCGTGGGTCTCGCGGTATCATTGCAGCACT
GGGGCCAGATGGTAAGCCCTCCCGTATCGTAGTTATCTACACGACGGGGAGTCAGGCAACTATGGATGAA
CGAAATAGACAGATCGCTGAGATAGGTGCCTCACTGATTAAGCATTGGTAATTCGAAATGACCGACCAAG
CGACGCCCAACCGGTATCAGCTCACTCAAAGGCGGTAATACGGTTATCCACAGAATCAGGGGATAACGCA
GGAAAGAACATGTGAGCAAAAGGCCAGCAAAAGGCCAGGAACCGTAAAAAGGCCGCGTTGCTGGCGTTTT
TCCATAGGCTCCGCCCCCCTGACGAGCATCACAAAAATCGACGCTCAAGTCAGAGGTGGCGAAACCCGAC
AGGACTATAAAGATACCAGGCGTTTCCCCCTGGAAGCTCCCTCGTGCGCTCTCCTGTTCCGACCCTGCCG
CTTACCGGATACCTGTCCGCCTTTCTCCCTTCGGGAAGCGTGGCGCTTTCTCATAGCTCACGCTGTAGGT
ATCTCAGTTCGGTGTAGGTCGTTCGCTCCAAGCTGGGCTGTGTGCACGAACCCCCCGTTCAGCCCGACCG
CTGCGCCTTATCCGGTAACTATCGTCTTGAGTCCAACCCGGTAAGACACGACTTATCGCCACTGGCAGCA
GCCACTGGTAACAGGATTAGCAGAGCGAGGTATGTAGGCGGTGCTACAGAGTTCTTGAAGTGGTGGCCTA
ACTACGGCTACACTAGAAGGACAGTATTTGGTATCTGCGCTCTGCTGAAGCCAGTTACCTTCGGAAAAAG
AGTTGGTAGCTCTTGATCCGGCAAACAAACCACCGCTGGTAGCGGTGGTTTTTTTGTTTGCAAGCAGCAG
ATTACGCGCAGAAAAAAAGGATTTCAAGAAGATCCTTTGATCTTTTCTACGGGGTCTGACGCTCAGTGGA
ACGAAAACTCACGTTAAGGGATTTTGGTCATGAGATTATCAAAAAGGATCTTCACCTAGATCCTTTTATA
GTCCGGAAATACAGGAACGCACGCTGGATGGCCCTTCGCTGGGATGGTGAAACCATGAAAAATGGCAGCT
TCAGTGGATTAAGTGGGGGTAATGTGGCCTGTACCCTCTGGTTGCATAGGTATTCATACGGTTAAAATTT
ATCAGGCGCGATTGCGGCAGTTTTTCGGGTGGTTTGTTGCCATTTTTACCTGTCTGCTGCCGTGATCGCG
CTGAACGCGTTTTAGCGGTGCGTACAATTAAGGGATTATGGTAAATCCACTTACTGTCTGCCCTCGTAGC
CATCGAGATAAACCGCAGTACTCCGGCCACGATGCGTCCGGCGTAGAGGATCGAGATCTACCGGGTAGGG
GAGGCGCTTTTCCCAAGGCAGTCTGGAGCATGCGCTTTAGCAGCCCCGCTGGGCACTTGGCGCTACACAA
GTGGCCTCTGGCCTCGCACACATTCCACATCCACCGGTAGGCGCCAACCGGCTCCGTTCTTTGGTGGCCC
CTTCGCGCCACCTTCTACTCCTCCCCTAGTCAGGAAGTTCCCCCCCGCCCCGCAGCTCGCGTCGTGCAGG
ACGTGACAAATGGAAGTAGCACGTCTCACTAGTCTCGTGCAGATGGACAGCACCGCTGAGCAATGGAAGC
GGGTAGGCCTTTGGGGCAGCGGCCAATAGCAGCTTTGCTCCTTCGCTTTCTGGGCTCAGAGGCTGGGAAG
GGGTGGGTCCGGGGGCGGGCTCAGGGGCGGGCTCAGGGGCGGGGCGGGCGCCCGAAGGTCCTCCGGAGGC
CCGGCATTCTGCACGCTTCAAAAGCGCACGTCTGCCGCGCTGTTCTCCTCTTCCTCATCTCCGGGCCTTT
CGACCTGCAGCCCAAGCTTGGCAATCCGGTACTGTTGGTAAAGCCACCATGGAAGATGCCAAAAACATTA
AGAAGGGCCCAGCGCCATTCTACCCACTCGAAGACGGGACCGCCGGCGAGCAGCTGCACAAAGCCATGAA
GCGCTACGCCCTGGTGCCCGGCACCATCGCCTTTACCGACGCACATATCGAGGTGGACATTACCTACGCC
GAGTACTTCGAGATGAGCGTTCGGCTGGCAGAAGCTATGAAGCGCTATGGGCTGAATACAAACCATCGGA
TCGTGGTGTGCAGCGAGAATAGCTTGCAGTTCTTCATGCCCGTGTTGGGTGCCCTGTTCATCGGTGTGGC
TGTGGCCCCAGCTAACGACATCTACAACGAGCGCGAGCTGCTGAACAGCATGGGCATCAGCCAGCCCACC
GTCGTATTCGTGAGCAAGAAAGGGCTGCAAAAGATCCTCAACGTGCAAAAGAAGCTACCGATCATACAAA
AGATCATCATCATGGATAGCAAGACCGACTACCAGGGCTTCCAAAGCATGTACACCTTCGTGACTTCCCA
TTTGCCACCCGGCTTCAACGAGTACGACTTCGTGCCCGAGAGCTTCGACCGGGACAAAACCATCGCCCTG
ATCATGAACAGTAGTGGCAGTACCGGATTGCCCAAGGGCGTAGCCCTACCGCACCGCACCGCTTGTGTCC
GATTCAGTCATGCCCGCGACCCCATCTTCGGCAACCAGATCATCCCCGACACCGCTATCCTCAGCGTGGT
GCCATTTCACCACGGCTTCGGCATGTTCACCACGCTGGGCTACTTGATCTGCGGCTTTCGGGTCGTGCTC
ATGTACCGCTTCGAGGAGGAGCTATTCTTGCGCAGCTTGCAAGACTATAAGATTCAATCTGCCCTGCTGG
TGCCCACACTATTTAGCTTCTTCGCTAAGAGCACTCTCATCGACAAGTACGACCTAAGCAACTTGCACGA
GATCGCCAGCGGCGGGGCGCCGCTCAGCAAGGAGGTAGGTGAGGCCGTGGCCAAACGCTTCCACCTACCA
GGCATCCGCCAGGGCTACGGCCTGACAGAAACAACCAGCGCCATTCTGATCACCCCCGAAGGGGACGACA
AGCCTGGCGCAGTAGGCAAGGTGGTGCCCTTCTTCGAGGCTAAGGTGGTGGACTTGGACACCGGTAAGAC
ACTGGGTGTGAACCAGCGCGGCGAGCTGTGCGTCCGTGGCCCCATGATCATGAGCGGCTACGTTAACAAC
CCCGAGGCTACAAACGCTCTCATCGACAAGGACGGCTGGCTGCACAGCGGCGACATCGCCTACTGGGACG
AGGACGAGCACTTCTTCATCGTGGACCGGCTGAAGAGCCTGATCAAATACAAGGGCTACCAGGTAGCCCC
AGCCGAACTGGAGAGCATCCTGCTGCAACACCCCAACATCTTCGACGCCGGGGTCGCCGGCCTGCCCGAC
GACGATGCCGGCGAGCTGCCCGCCGCAGTCGTCGTGCTGGAACACGGTAAAACCATGACCGAGAAGGAGA
TCGTGGACTATGTGGCCAGCCAGGTTACAACCGCCAAGAAGCTGCGCGGTGGTGTTGTGTTCGTGGACGA
GGTGCCTAAAGGACTGACCGGCAAGTTGGACGCCCGCAAGATCCGCGAGATTCTCATT
Features (pLannotate 1.2.2; 10 found; start..end, strand, type, name):
    126..1055    +  CDS            hRluc: Renilla luciferase human codon-optimized
   1106..1898    +  CDS            NeoR/KanR (fragment): aminoglycoside phosphotransferase from Tn5; aph(3')-II (or nptII); confers resistance to neomycin, kanamycin, and G418 (Geneticin®)
   1962..2010    +  polyA_signal   poly(A) signal: synthetic polyadenylation signal
   2031..2123    -  CDS            tnpA (fragment): TN5P_ECOLX - Also known as tnp. Experimental evidence at protein level: Swiss-Prot protein existence level 1. Mediates transposition of transposon Tn5 by a 'cut and paste' mechanism. First, the monomeric transposase binds the 19 bp inverted DNA repeats flanking the transposon. Then, dimerization of the DNA- bound transposase creates a synaptic DNA complex. After nicking of the first DNA strand, excision of the transposon proceeds through a series of intermediates. The transposase then mediates the insertion of the transposon at a new site by strand transfer. The activity of the wild- type tran
   2166..2270    +  promoter       AmpR promoter: bla
   2271..3131    +  CDS            AmpR: β-lactamase; bla; confers resistance to ampicillin, carbenicillin, and related antibiotics
   3289..3877    -  rep_origin     ori: high-copy-number ColE1/pMB1/pBR322/pUC origin of replication
   3993..4276    +  misc_feature   cer region: ColE1-derived recombination site that helps to maintain plasmids as monomers
   4333..4832    +  promoter       PGK promoter: mouse phosphoglycerate kinase 1 promoter
   4879..30      +  CDS            luciferase (across the origin): firefly luciferase synthetic luc2 version of the luciferase gene
