[The description below was written by a language model from this plasmid's Addgene catalogue record and pLannotate feature annotations shown in this document.]
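Description:
pFRLuc-CoV2-delStem1 is a mammalian dual-luciferase reporter plasmid built on the Promega pmirGLO backbone and designed to measure programmed -1 ribosomal frameshifting directed by the SARS-CoV-2 frameshifting element (FSE). In the parental vector, firefly and Renilla luciferases are expressed from separate transcription units. Here the firefly stop codon, multiple cloning site, SV40 poly(A) signal and SV40 promoter were replaced with the 86 bp viral FSE. This places the two reporters in a single transcript. The feature table agrees with this layout: a mouse PGK promoter drives the synthetic luc2 firefly luciferase, whose coding sequence spans the numbering origin and is followed about a hundred nucleotides later by human codon-optimized Renilla luciferase (hRluc). A neomycin/G418 resistance coding region follows hRluc closely, and the unit ends with a synthetic polyadenylation signal. The FSE itself was not annotated by the automated tool, but it presumably lies in the short gap between the two luciferases.

In this type of reporter, the downstream Renilla luciferase is normally made only when ribosomes shift into the -1 frame at the FSE, so the ratio of Renilla to firefly activity reports frameshifting efficiency. This version carries a three-nucleotide (UAC) deletion in Stem 1 of the FSE and is described as the negative control for the assay. It provides a baseline against which the intact element, or candidate frameshifting inhibitors, can be compared.

For propagation in E. coli, the plasmid has a high-copy ColE1/pUC-type origin and an ampicillin resistance gene with its own bla promoter. It also contains a cer site, which helps keep plasmids as monomers. A short Tn5 transposase fragment is also annotated, most likely a remnant carried along with the neomycin cassette. G418 is listed as the selectable marker for mammalian cells.
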