Addgene plasmid #177616: pFRLuc-CoV2-delStem1
Purpose: Dual luciferase reporter for SARS-CoV-2 programmed -1 ribosomal frameshifting. 3-nucleotide deletion in Stem 1 (negative control).
Depositing lab: Junjie Guo. Depositing organization: Yale University. Publication: Restriction of SARS-CoV-2 replication by targeting programmed -1 ribosomal frameshifting. Sun Y, Abriola L, Niederer RO, Pedersen SF, Alfajaro MM, Silva Monteiro V, Wilen CB, Ho YC, Gilbert WV, Surovtseva YV, Lindenbach BD, Guo JU. Proc Natl Acad Sci U S A. 2021 Jun 29;118(26). pii: 2023051118. doi: 10.1073/pnas.2023051118. PubMed 34185680.
Backbone
  Vector backbone: pmirGLO
  Backbone manufacturer: Promega
  Modifications to backbone: Replaced FLuc stop codon, MCS, SV40 poly(A) signal, and SV40 promoter with FSE
  Vector type: Mammalian Expression, Luciferase
  Selectable markers: Neomycin (select with G418)
Growth in bacteria
  Bacterial resistance: Ampicillin, 100 μg/mL
  Growth temperature: 37°C
  Growth strain: DH5alpha
  Copy number: High Copy
Gene/Insert
  Gene/Insert name: SARS-CoV-2 FSE
  Species: SARS-CoV-2
  Insert size (bp): 86
  Mutation: 3-nucleotide (UAC) deletion in Stem 1
Terms and licenses: Academic/Nonprofit Terms; Industry Terms: Not Available to Industry
How to cite: pFRLuc-CoV2-delStem1 was a gift from Junjie Guo (Addgene plasmid # 177616 ; http://n2t.net/addgene:177616 ; RRID:Addgene_177616)
